Addgene plasmid #85487: pCDNA3 UQCC2(5’UTR)-FF
Purpose: Firefly luciferase under the control of UQCC2 5'UTR
Depositing lab: Ivan Topisirovic. Depositing organization: Lady Davis Institute for Medical Research. Publication: nanoCAGE reveals 5' UTR features that define specific modes of translation of functionally related MTOR-sensitive mRNAs. Gandin V, Masvidal L, Hulea L, Gravel SP, Cargnello M, McLaughlan S, Cai Y, Balanathan P, Morita M, Rajakumar A, Furic L, Pollak M, Porco JA Jr, St-Pierre J, Pelletier J, Larsson O, Topisirovic I. Genome Res. 2016 May;26(5):636-48. doi: 10.1101/gr.197566.115. Epub 2016 Mar 16. PubMed 26984228.
Backbone
  Vector backbone: pCDNA3 addgene #26612
  Backbone size w/o insert (bp): 7000
  Total vector size (bp): 7010
  Vector type: Mammalian Expression, Luciferase
Growth in bacteria
  Bacterial resistance: Ampicillin, 100 μg/mL
  Growth temperature: 37°C
  Growth strain: DH5alpha
  Copy number: High Copy
Gene/Insert
  Gene/Insert name: 5'UTR of UQCC2
  Species: H. sapiens (human)
  Insert size (bp): 10
  GenBank ID: NM_032340.3
  Entrez Gene: C6orf125 (a.k.a. MGC14833, bA6B20.2)
  Tag / fusion protein: Firefly luciferase (C terminal on insert)
  Cloning method: Ligation Independent Cloning
  Sequencing primers: 5′ CMV
Terms and licenses: Academic/Nonprofit Terms; Industry Terms: Not Available to Industry
How to cite: pCDNA3 UQCC2(5’UTR)-FF was a gift from Ivan Topisirovic (Addgene plasmid # 85487 ; http://n2t.net/addgene:85487 ; RRID:Addgene_85487)
