[The description below was written by a language model from this plasmid's Addgene catalogue record and pLannotate feature annotations shown in this document.]
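Description:
pCDNA3 UQCC2(5'UTR)-FF is a mammalian expression and luciferase reporter plasmid built on a pcDNA3 backbone, in which the short 5' untranslated region of the human UQCC2 mRNA (listed as about 10 bp) is placed directly upstream of the firefly luciferase coding sequence. Transcription in mammalian cells is driven by the CMV immediate-early enhancer and promoter and terminated by the bovine growth hormone polyadenylation signal. The resulting transcript carries the UQCC2 leader ahead of the Photinus pyralis luciferase open reading frame, so luminescence output reflects how that 5' UTR influences translation. A T7 promoter upstream of the cassette and an SP6 promoter in reverse orientation downstream are standard pcDNA3 elements that could support in vitro transcription. The UTR itself is too short to be picked up in the automated annotation. A small fragment annotated as a truncated HIV-1 5' LTR lies between the CMV promoter and the T7 site, but the record does not explain it.

The plasmid is propagated in E. coli through a high-copy ColE1/pUC-type origin with ampicillin selection (AmpR with its own bla promoter), and it also carries an f1 origin. For mammalian cells, an SV40 early promoter drives the neomycin phosphotransferase gene with an SV40 poly(A) signal, allowing G418 selection of stable transfectants. Residual fragments of ble, lacI, the lac promoter/operator region and bom are backbone remnants. The sequenced record is 7,107 nt, slightly larger than the catalogued total of roughly 7,010 bp. According to the associated publication title, the construct belongs to a study of 5' UTR features that determine the translation of MTOR-sensitive mRNAs, where it would serve as a reporter for UTR-dependent translational control.
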