Features (pLannotate 1.2.2; 21 found; start..end, strand, type, name):
     24..403     +  enhancer       CMV enhancer: human cytomegalovirus immediate early enhancer
    404..607     +  promoter       CMV promoter: human cytomegalovirus (CMV) immediate early promoter
    603..636     +  LTR            5' LTR (truncated) (fragment): truncated 5' long terminal repeat (LTR) from HIV-1
    652..670     +  promoter       T7 promoter: promoter for bacteriophage T7 RNA polymerase
    714..2363    +  CDS            LUCI_PHOPY: Experimental evidence at protein level: Swiss-Prot protein existence level 1. Produces green light with a wavelength of 562 nm. From Photinus pyralis (Common eastern firefly) (Lampyris pyralis).
   2449..2467    -  promoter       SP6 promoter: promoter for bacteriophage SP6 RNA polymerase
   2493..2717    +  polyA_signal   bGH poly(A) signal: bovine growth hormone polyadenylation signal
   2721..2742    +  promoter       SV40 promoter (fragment): SV40 enhancer and early promoter
   2763..3191    +  rep_origin     f1 ori (sequence partly withheld): f1 bacteriophage origin of replication; arrow indicates direction of (+) strand synthesis
   3205..3534    +  promoter       SV40 promoter: SV40 enhancer and early promoter
   3601..4392    +  CDS            neo: KKA2_KLEPN - Also known as kan, nptII. Experimental evidence at protein level: Swiss-Prot protein existence level 1. Resistance to kanamycin, neomycin, paromomycin, ribostamycin, butirosin and gentamicin B. From Klebsiella pneumoniae.
   4416..4574    +  CDS            ble (fragment): BLE_KLEPN - Experimental evidence at protein level: Swiss-Prot protein existence level 1. Binding protein with a strong affinity to the bleomycin family of antibiotics. Binds to CL990; an antimitotic-antibiotic compound. From Klebsiella pneumoniae.
   4569..4690    +  polyA_signal   SV40 poly(A) signal: SV40 polyadenylation signal
   4763..4779    -  protein_bind   lac operator: The lac repressor binds to the lac operator to inhibit transcription in E. coli. This inhibition can be relieved by adding lactose or isopropyl-β-D-thiogalactopyranoside (IPTG). lac repressor encoded by lacI
   4787..4817    -  promoter       lac promoter: promoter for the E. coli lac operon
   4832..4853    -  protein_bind   CAP binding site: CAP binding activates transcription in the presence of cAMP. E. coli catabolite activator protein
   4866..4958    -  CDS            lacI (fragment): lac repressor; lacI; The lac repressor binds to the lac operator to inhibit transcription in E. coli. This inhibition can be relieved by adding lactose or isopropyl-β-D-thiogalactopyranoside (IPTG).
   5141..5729    -  rep_origin     ori: high-copy-number ColE1/pMB1/pBR322/pUC origin of replication
   5900..6760    -  CDS            AmpR: β-lactamase; bla; confers resistance to ampicillin, carbenicillin, and related antibiotics
   6761..6865    -  promoter       AmpR promoter: bla
   6924..6976    -  misc_feature   bom (fragment): basis of mobility region from pBR322
>Addgene plasmid #85487 | pCDNA3 UQCC2(5’UTR)-FF | addgene full sequence | sequence record 169525 | Addgene NGS Result
TGTACGGGCCAGATATACGCGTTGACATTGATTATTGACTAGTTATTAATAGTAATCAATTACGGGGTCA
TTAGTTCATAGCCCATATATGGAGTTCCGCGTTACATAACTTACGGTAAATGGCCCGCCTGGCTGACCGC
CCAACGACCCCCGCCCATTGACGTCAATAATGACGTATGTTCCCATAGTAACGCCAATAGGGACTTTCCA
TTGACGTCAATGGGTGGAGTATTTACGGTAAACTGCCCACTTGGCAGTACATCAAGTGTATCATATGCCA
AGTACGCCCCCTATTGACGTCAATGACGGTAAATGGCCCGCCTGGCATTATGCCCAGTACATGACCTTAT
GGGACTTTCCTACTTGGCAGTACATCTACGTATTAGTCATCGCTATTACCATGGTGATGCGGTTTTGGCA
GTACATCAATGGGCGTGGATAGCGGTTTGACTCACGGGGATTTCCAAGTCTCCACCCCATTGACGTCAAT
GGGAGTTTGTTTTGGCACCAAAATCAACGGGACTTTCCAAAATGTCGTAACAACTCCGCCCCATTGACGC
AAATGGGCGGTAGGCGTGTACGGTGGGAGGTCTATATAAGCAGAGCTCTCTGGCTAACTAGAGAACCCAC
TGCTTACTGGCTTATCGAAATTAATACGACTCACTATAGGGAGACCCAAGCTTGGTACCGAGCTCGGATC
CAAGGGGCCCAAGATGGAAGACGCCAAAAACATAAAGAAAGGCCCGGCGCCATTCTATCCTCTAGAGGAT
GGAACCGCTGGAGAGCAACTGCATAAGGCTATGAAGAGATACGCCCTGGTTCCTGGAACAATTGCTTTTA
CAGATGCACATATCGAGGTGAACATCACGTACGCGGAATACTTCGAAATGTCCGTTCGGTTGGCAGAAGC
TATGAAACGATATGGGCTGAATACAAATCACAGAATCGTCGTATGCAGTGAAAACTCTCTTCAATTCTTT
ATGCCGGTGTTGGGCGCGTTATTTATCGGAGTTGCAGTTGCGCCCGCGAACGACATTTATAATGAACGTG
AATTGCTCAACAGTATGAACATTTCGCAGCCTACCGTAGTGTTTGTTTCCAAAAAGGGGTTGCAAAAAAT
TTTGAACGTGCAAAAAAAATTACCAATAATCCAGAAAATTATTATCATGGATTCTAAAACGGATTACCAG
GGATTTCAGTCGATGTACACGTTCGTCACATCTCATCTACCTCCCGGTTTTAATGAATACGATTTTGTAC
CAGAGTCCTTTGATCGTGACAAAACAATTGCACTGATAATGAATTCCTCTGGATCTACTGGGTTACCTAA
GGGTGTGGCCCTTCCGCATAGAACTGCCTGCGTCAGATTCTCGCATGCCAGAGATCCTATTTTTGGCAAT
CAAATCATTCCGGATACTGCGATTTTAAGTGTTGTTCCATTCCATCACGGTTTTGGAATGTTTACTACAC
TCGGATATTTGATATGTGGATTTCGAGTCGTCTTAATGTATAGATTTGAAGAAGAGCTGTTTTTACGATC
CCTTCAGGATTACAAAATTCAAAGTGCGTTGCTAGTACCAACCCTATTTTCATTCTTCGCCAAAAGCACT
CTGATTGACAAATACGATTTATCTAATTTACACGAAATTGCTTCTGGGGGCGCACCTCTTTCGAAAGAAG
TCGGGGAAGCGGTTGCAAAACGCTTCCATCTTCCAGGGATACGACAAGGATATGGGCTCACTGAGACTAC
ATCAGCTATTCTGATTACACCCGAGGGGGATGATAAACCGGGCGCGGTCGGTAAAGTTGTTCCATTTTTT
GAAGCGAAGGTTGTGGATCTGGATACCGGGAAAACGCTGGGCGTTAATCAGAGAGGCGAATTATGTGTCA
GAGGACCTATGATTATGTCCGGTTATGTAAACAATCCGGAAGCGACCAACGCCTTGATTGACAAGGATGG
ATGGCTACATTCTGGAGACATAGCTTACTGGGACGAAGACGAACACTTCTTCATAGTTGACCGCTTGAAG
TCTTTAATTAAATACAAAGGATATCAGGTGGCCCCCGCTGAATTGGAATCGATATTGTTACAACACCCCA
ACATCTTCGACGCGGGCGTGGCAGGTCTTCCCGACGATGACGCCGGTGAACTTCCCGCCGCCGTTGTTGT
TTTGGAGCACGGAAAGACGATGACGGAAAAAGAGATCGTGGATTACGTCGCCAGTCAAGTAACAACCGCG
AAAAAGTTGCGCGGAGGAGTTGTGTTTGTGGACGAAGTACCGAAAGGTCTTACCGGAAAACTCGACGCAA
GAAAAATCAGAGAGATCCTCATAAAGGCCAAGAAGGGCGGAAAGTCCAAATTGTAAAATGTAACTGTATT
CAGCGATGACGAAATTCTTAGCTATTGTAATCCTCCGAGGCCTCGAGCATGCATCTAGAGGGCCCTATTC
TATAGTGTCACCTAAATGCTAGAGCTCGCTGATCAGCCTCGACTGTGCCTTCTAGTTGCCAGCCATCTGT
TGTTTGCCCCTCCCCCGTGCCTTCCTTGACCCTGGAAGGTGCCACTCCCACTGTCCTTTCCTAATAAAAT
GAGGAAATTGCATCGCATTGTCTGAGTAGGTGTCATTCTATTCTGGGGGGTGGGGTGGGGCAGGACAGCA
AGGGGGAGGATTGGGAAGACAATAGCAGGCATGCTGGGGATGCGGTGGGCTCTATGGCTTCTGAGGCGGA
AAGAACCAGCTGGGGCTCTAGGGGGTATCCCC
[124 nt withheld, positions 2763-2886]
C
[91 nt withheld, positions 2888-2978]
A
[49 nt withheld, positions 2980-3028]
CCTTTGACGTTGGAGTCCACGTTCTTT
[37 nt withheld, positions 3056-3092]
ACCCTATCTCGGTCTATTCTTTTGATTTATAAGGGATTTTGCCGATTTCGGCCTATTGGTTAAAAAATGA
GCTGATTTAACAAAAATTTAACGCGAATTAATTCTGTGGAATGTGTGTCAGTTAGGGTGTGGAAAGTCCC
CAGGCTCCCCAGCAGGCAGAAGTATGCAAAGCATGCATCTCAATTAGTCAGCAACCAGGTGTGGAAAGTC
CCCAGGCTCCCCAGCAGGCAGAAGTATGCAAAGCATGCATCTCAATTAGTCAGCAACCATAGTCCCGCCC
CTAACTCCGCCCATCCCGCCCCTAACTCCGCCCAGTTCCGCCCATTCTCCGCCCCATGGCTGACTAATTT
TTTTTATTTATGCAGAGGCCGAGGCCGCCTCTGCCTCTGAGCTATTCCAGAAGTAGTGAGGAGGCTTTTT
TGGAGGCCTAGGCTTTTGCAAAAAGCTCCCGGGAGCTTGTATATCCATTTTCGGATCTGATCAAGAGACA
GGATGAGGATCGTTTCGCATGATTGAACAAGATGGATTGCACGCAGGTTCTCCGGCCGCTTGGGTGGAGA
GGCTATTCGGCTATGACTGGGCACAACAGACAATCGGCTGCTCTGATGCCGCCGTGTTCCGGCTGTCAGC
GCAGGGGCGCCCGGTTCTTTTTGTCAAGACCGACCTGTCCGGTGCCCTGAATGAACTGCAGGACGAGGCA
GCGCGGCTATCGTGGCTGGCCACGACGGGCGTTCCTTGCGCAGCTGTGCTCGACGTTGTCACTGAAGCGG
GAAGGGACTGGCTGCTATTGGGCGAAGTGCCGGGGCAGGATCTCCTGTCATCTCACCTTGCTCCTGCCGA
GAAAGTATCCATCATGGCTGATGCAATGCGGCGGCTGCATACGCTTGATCCGGCTACCTGCCCATTCGAC
CACCAAGCGAAACATCGCATCGAGCGAGCACGTACTCGGATGGAAGCCGGTCTTGTCGATCAGGATGATC
TGGACGAAGAGCATCAGGGGCTCGCGCCAGCCGAACTGTTCGCCAGGCTCAAGGCGCGCATGCCCGACGG
CGAGGATCTCGTCGTGACCCATGGCGATGCCTGCTTGCCGAATATCATGGTGGAAAATGGCCGCTTTTCT
GGATTCATCGACTGTGGCCGGCTGGGTGTGGCGGACCGCTATCAGGACATAGCGTTGGCTACCCGTGATA
TTGCTGAAGAGCTTGGCGGCGAATGGGCTGACCGCTTCCTCGTGCTTTACGGTATCGCCGCTCCCGATTC
GCAGCGCATCGCCTTCTATCGCCTTCTTGACGAGTTCTTCTGAGCGGGACTCTGGGGTTCGAAATGACCG
ACCAAGCGACGCCCAACCTGCCATCACGAGATTTCGATTCCACCGCCGCCTTCTATGAAAGGTTGGGCTT
CGGAATCGTTTTCCGGGACGCCGGCTGGATGATCCTCCAGCGCGGGGATCTCATGCTGGAGTTCTTCGCC
CACCCCAACTTGTTTATTGCAGCTTATAATGGTTACAAATAAAGCAATAGCATCACAAATTTCACAAATA
AAGCATTTTTTTCACTGCATTCTAGTTGTGGTTTGTCCAAACTCATCAATGTATCTTATCATGTCTGTAT
ACCGTCGACCTCTAGCTAGAGCTTGGCGTAATCATGGTCATAGCTGTTTCCTGTGTGAAATTGTTATCCG
CTCACAATTCCACACAACATACGAGCCGGAAGCATAAAGTGTAAAGCCTGGGGTGCCTAATGAGTGAGCT
AACTCACATTAATTGCGTTGCGCTCACTGCCCGCTTTCCAGTCGGGAAACCTGTCGTGCCAGCTGCATTA
ATGAATCGGCCAACGCGCGGGGAGAGGCGGTTTGCGTATTGGGCGCTCTTCCGCTTCCTCGCTCACTGAC
TCGCTGCGCTCGGTCGTTCGGCTGCGGCGAGCGGTATCAGCTCACTCAAAGGCGGTAATACGGTTATCCA
CAGAATCAGGGGATAACGCAGGAAAGAACATGTGAGCAAAAGGCCAGCAAAAGGCCAGGAACCGTAAAAA
GGCCGCGTTGCTGGCGTTTTTCCATAGGCTCCGCCCCCCTGACGAGCATCACAAAAATCGACGCTCAAGT
CAGAGGTGGCGAAACCCGACAGGACTATAAAGATACCAGGCGTTTCCCCCTGGAAGCTCCCTCGTGCGCT
CTCCTGTTCCGACCCTGCCGCTTACCGGATACCTGTCCGCCTTTCTCCCTTCGGGAAGCGTGGCGCTTTC
TCATAGCTCACGCTGTAGGTATCTCAGTTCGGTGTAGGTCGTTCGCTCCAAGCTGGGCTGTGTGCACGAA
CCCCCCGTTCAGCCCGACCGCTGCGCCTTATCCGGTAACTATCGTCTTGAGTCCAACCCGGTAAGACACG
ACTTATCGCCACTGGCAGCAGCCACTGGTAACAGGATTAGCAGAGCGAGGTATGTAGGCGGTGCTACAGA
GTTCTTGAAGTGGTGGCCTAACTACGGCTACACTAGAAGAACAGTATTTGGTATCTGCGCTCTGCTGAAG
CCAGTTACCTTCGGAAAAAGAGTTGGTAGCTCTTGATCCGGCAAACAAACCACCGCTGGTAGCGGTGGTT
TTTTTGTTTGCAAGCAGCAGATTACGCGCAGAAAAAAAGGATCTCAAGAAGATCCTTTGATCTTTTCTAC
GGGGTCTGACGCTCAGTGGAACGAAAACTCACGTTAAGGGATTTTGGTCATGAGATTATCAAAAAGGATC
TTCACCTAGATCCTTTTAAATTAAAAATGAAGTTTTAAATCAATCTAAAGTATATATGAGTAAACTTGGT
CTGACAGTTACCAATGCTTAATCAGTGAGGCACCTATCTCAGCGATCTGTCTATTTCGTTCATCCATAGT
TGCCTGACTCCCCGTCGTGTAGATAACTACGATACGGGAGGGCTTACCATCTGGCCCCAGTGCTGCAATG
ATACCGCGAGACCCACGCTCACCGGCTCCAGATTTATCAGCAATAAACCAGCCAGCCGGAAGGGCCGAGC
GCAGAAGTGGTCCTGCAACTTTATCCGCCTCCATCCAGTCTATTAATTGTTGCCGGGAAGCTAGAGTAAG
TAGTTCGCCAGTTAATAGTTTGCGCAACGTTGTTGCCATTGCTACAGGCATCGTGGTGTCACGCTCGTCG
TTTGGTATGGCTTCATTCAGCTCCGGTTCCCAACGATCAAGGCGAGTTACATGATCCCCCATGTTGTGCA
AAAAAGCGGTTAGCTCCTTCGGTCCTCCGATCGTTGTCAGAAGTAAGTTGGCCGCAGTGTTATCACTCAT
GGTTATGGCAGCACTGCATAATTCTCTTACTGTCATGCCATCCGTAAGATGCTTTTCTGTGACTGGTGAG
TACTCAACCAAGTCATTCTGAGAATAGTGTATGCGGCGACCGAGTTGCTCTTGCCCGGCGTCAATACGGG
ATAATACCGCGCCACATAGCAGAACTTTAAAAGTGCTCATCATTGGAAAACGTTCTTCGGGGCGAAAACT
CTCAAGGATCTTACCGCTGTTGAGATCCAGTTCGATGTAACCCACTCGTGCACCCAACTGATCTTCAGCA
TCTTTTACTTTCACCAGCGTTTCTGGGTGAGCAAAAACAGGAAGGCAAAATGCCGCAAAAAAGGGAATAA
GGGCGACACGGAAATGTTGAATACTCATACTCTTCCTTTTTCAATATTATTGAAGCATTTATCAGGGTTA
TTGTCTCATGAGCGGATACATATTTGAATGTATTTAGAAAAATAAACAAATAGGGGTTCCGCGCACATTT
CCCCGAAAAGTGCCACCTGACGTCGACGGATCGGGAGATCTCCCGATCCCCTATGGTGCACTCTCAGTAC
AATCTGCTCTGATGCCGCATAGTTAAGCCAGTATCTGCTCCCTGCTTGTGTGTTGGAGGTCGCTGAGTAG
TGCGCGAGCAAAATTTAAGCTACAACAAGGCAAGGCTTGACCGACAATTGCATGAAGAATCTGCTTAGGG
TTAGGCGTTTTGCGCTGCTTCGCGA
